Addgene plasmid #129803: ORF18(W170)-3xFLAG pCDNA4
Purpose: Expresses KSHV ORF18 (W170A) with Cterm 3xFLAG tag in mammalian cells
Depositing lab: Britt Glaunsinger. Depositing organization: University of California, Berkeley. Publication: The interaction between ORF18 and ORF30 is required for late gene expression in Kaposi's sarcoma-associated herpesvirus. Castaneda AF, Glaunsinger BA. J Virol. 2018 Oct 10. pii: JVI.01488-18. doi: 10.1128/JVI.01488-18. PubMed 30305361.
Backbone
  Vector backbone: pcDNA4/TO
  Backbone size w/o insert (bp): 5168
  Total vector size (bp): 5928
  Vector type: Mammalian Expression
Growth in bacteria
  Bacterial resistance: Ampicillin, 100 μg/mL
  Growth temperature: 37°C
  Growth strain: DH5alpha
  Copy number: High Copy
Gene/Insert
  Gene/Insert name: ORF18
  Species: Kaposi's sarcoma-associated herpesvirus (HHV-8)
  Insert size (bp): 771
  Mutation: changed Tryptophan 170 to Alanine
  Entrez Gene: ORF18 (a.k.a. HHV8GK18_gp22)
  Promoter: CMV
  Tag / fusion protein: 3xFLAG (C terminal on backbone)
  Cloning method: Ligation Independent Cloning
  Sequencing primers: 5′ CGCAAATGGGCGGTAGGCGTG; 3′ TAGAAGGCACAGTCGAGG
Terms and licenses: Academic/Nonprofit Terms; Industry Terms: Not Available to Industry
How to cite: ORF18(W170)-3xFLAG pCDNA4 was a gift from Britt Glaunsinger (Addgene plasmid # 129803 ; http://n2t.net/addgene:129803 ; RRID:Addgene_129803)
