[The description below was written by a language model from this plasmid's Addgene catalogue record and pLannotate feature annotations shown in this document.]
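Description:
ORF18(W170)-3xFLAG pCDNA4 is a mammalian expression plasmid of about 5.9 kb built on the pcDNA4/TO backbone. It carries the Kaposi's sarcoma-associated herpesvirus (HHV-8) ORF18 coding sequence with tryptophan 170 changed to alanine. The 771 bp insert was introduced by ligation-independent cloning and is fused at its C terminus to a backbone-encoded 3xFLAG epitope for detection or immunoprecipitation. The automated annotation marks only a single FLAG fragment downstream of the ORF. Transcription is driven by the human CMV immediate-early enhancer and promoter. This is followed by two short tet operator matches, which the annotation software labels as PLtetO-1 and TRE3GV fragments. These are consistent with the tetracycline-operator design of the TO backbone, in which expression is constitutive in ordinary cells and can be repressed, then induced with tetracycline, in cells that supply the Tet repressor. A bovine growth hormone polyadenylation signal terminates the transcript.

In E. coli the plasmid is maintained at high copy through a ColE1/pUC-type origin and selected with ampicillin via the bla gene and its own promoter. An f1 origin is also present. A second cassette places the Sh ble gene under tandem SV40 early and bacterial EM7 promoters with an SV40 polyadenylation signal, providing Zeocin resistance that could be used to select stably transfected mammalian cells.

ORF18 is annotated as a factor linking viral DNA replication to late gene expression. The associated publication concerns the requirement for the ORF18–ORF30 interaction in KSHV late gene transcription. The W170A point mutant therefore probably belongs to a mutant set used to probe that interaction, although the record does not state its phenotype.
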