Features (pLannotate 1.2.2; 23 found; start..end, strand, type, name):
     28..80      -  misc_feature   bom (fragment): basis of mobility region from pBR322
    235..614     +  enhancer       CMV enhancer: human cytomegalovirus immediate early enhancer
    615..818     +  promoter       CMV promoter: human cytomegalovirus (CMV) immediate early promoter
    820..839     +  promoter       PLtetO-1 promoter (fragment): modified phage lambda PL promoter with tet operator sites (Lutz and Bujard, 1997)
    841..860     +  promoter       PLtetO-1 promoter (fragment): modified phage lambda PL promoter with tet operator sites (Lutz and Bujard, 1997)
    868..901     +  promoter       TRE3GV promoter (fragment): 3rd-generation Tet-responsive promoter that can be activated by binding of Tet-On® 3G, optimized for retroviral and lentiviral vectors
   1032..1802    +  CDS            ORF18: UL79_HHV8P - Protein inferred from homology: Swiss-Prot protein existence level 3. Plays a role in the expression of late transcripts bridging viral DNA replication and late gene expression during infection. From Human herpesvirus 8 type P (isolate GK18) (HHV-8) (Kaposi's sarcoma-associated herpesvirus).
   1893..1913    +  CDS            FLAG (fragment): FLAG® epitope tag, followed by an enterokinase cleavage site
   1945..2169    +  polyA_signal   bGH poly(A) signal: bovine growth hormone polyadenylation signal
   2173..2194    +  promoter       SV40 promoter (fragment): SV40 enhancer and early promoter
   2215..2643    +  rep_origin     f1 ori (sequence partly withheld): f1 bacteriophage origin of replication; arrow indicates direction of (+) strand synthesis
   2657..2986    +  promoter       SV40 promoter: SV40 enhancer and early promoter
   3034..3081    +  promoter       EM7 promoter: synthetic bacterial promoter&nbsp
   3100..3474    +  CDS            BleoR: antibiotic-binding protein; Sh ble from Streptoalloteichus hindustanus; confers resistance to bleomycin, phleomycin, and Zeocin™
   3484..3609    +  CDS            ble (fragment): BLE_KLEPN - Experimental evidence at protein level: Swiss-Prot protein existence level 1. Binding protein with a strong affinity to the bleomycin family of antibiotics. Binds to CL990; an antimitotic-antibiotic compound. From Klebsiella pneumoniae.
   3604..3725    +  polyA_signal   SV40 poly(A) signal: SV40 polyadenylation signal
   3798..3814    -  protein_bind   lac operator: The lac repressor binds to the lac operator to inhibit transcription in E. coli. This inhibition can be relieved by adding lactose or isopropyl-β-D-thiogalactopyranoside (IPTG). lac repressor encoded by lacI
   3822..3852    -  promoter       lac promoter: promoter for the E. coli lac operon
   3867..3888    -  protein_bind   CAP binding site: CAP binding activates transcription in the presence of cAMP. E. coli catabolite activator protein
   3901..3993    -  CDS            lacI (fragment): lac repressor; lacI; The lac repressor binds to the lac operator to inhibit transcription in E. coli. This inhibition can be relieved by adding lactose or isopropyl-β-D-thiogalactopyranoside (IPTG).
   4176..4764    -  rep_origin     ori: high-copy-number ColE1/pMB1/pBR322/pUC origin of replication
   4935..5795    -  CDS            AmpR: β-lactamase; bla; confers resistance to ampicillin, carbenicillin, and related antibiotics
   5796..5900    -  promoter       AmpR promoter: bla
>Addgene plasmid #129803 | ORF18(W170)-3xFLAG pCDNA4 | addgene full sequence | sequence record 257133 | Addgene NGS Result
GACGGATCGGGAGATCTCCCGATCCCCTATGGTGCACTCTCAGTACAATCTGCTCTGATGCCGCATAGTT
AAGCCAGTATCTGCTCCCTGCTTGTGTGTTGGAGGTCGCTGAGTAGTGCGCGAGCAAAATTTAAGCTACA
ACAAGGCAAGGCTTGACCGACAATTGCATGAAGAATCTGCTTAGGGTTAGGCGTTTTGCGCTGCTTCGCG
ATGTACGGGCCAGATATACGCGTTGACATTGATTATTGACTAGTTATTAATAGTAATCAATTACGGGGTC
ATTAGTTCATAGCCCATATATGGAGTTCCGCGTTACATAACTTACGGTAAATGGCCCGCCTGGCTGACCG
CCCAACGACCCCCGCCCATTGACGTCAATAATGACGTATGTTCCCATAGTAACGCCAATAGGGACTTTCC
ATTGACGTCAATGGGTGGAGTATTTACGGTAAACTGCCCACTTGGCAGTACATCAAGTGTATCATATGCC
AAGTACGCCCCCTATTGACGTCAATGACGGTAAATGGCCCGCCTGGCATTATGCCCAGTACATGACCTTA
TGGGACTTTCCTACTTGGCAGTACATCTACGTATTAGTCATCGCTATTACCATGGTGATGCGGTTTTGGC
AGTACATCAATGGGCGTGGATAGCGGTTTGACTCACGGGGATTTCCAAGTCTCCACCCCATTGACGTCAA
TGGGAGTTTGTTTTGGCACCAAAATCAACGGGACTTTCCAAAATGTCGTAACAACTCCGCCCCATTGACG
CAAATGGGCGGTAGGCGTGTACGGTGGGAGGTCTATATAAGCAGAGCTCTCCCTATCAGTGATAGAGATC
TCCCTATCAGTGATAGAGATCGTCGACGAGCTCGTTTAGTGAACCGTCAGATCGCCTGGAGACGCCATCC
ACGCTGTTTTGACCTCCATAGAAGACACCGGGACCGATCCAGCCTCCGGACTCTAGCGTTTAAACTTAAG
CTTGGTACCGAGCTCGGATCCACTAGTCCAGTGTGGTGGAATTCTGCAGATATGCTCGGAAAATACGTGT
GTGAGACCGAGCCGCTGAGCCCGGGGCTTAGGAGGCTCATGTGGCGCTTTTTGCAAAATAAGAATTTAAA
TACATTCCACGCCCAAGAGCTGCGTTTTATTCATTTGGTTCTCTGCAGGATGTACAATTTCGGTCTAAAT
GTGTACCTGTTAAGGGAGGCTACTGCCAATGCCGGGACCTACGACGAGGTGGTCCTGGGACGCAAGGTTC
CTGCGGAGGTGTGGAAGCTCGTGTACGATGGGCTCGAGGAGATGGGCGTGTCAAGTGAGATGCTGCTGTG
TGAGGCATACCGGGACAGCCTCTGGATGCACTTGAACGATAAGGTGGGGCTCTTGAGGGGCCTGGCGAAT
TATCTGTTTCACCGGCTAGGGGTCACCCACGACGTTCGCATCGCCCCGGAAAACCTGGTGGACGGAAACT
TTTTGTTTAATCTGGGAAGTGTGCTCCCCTGCAGGCTGCTCCTTGCGGCGGGCTACTGCCTCGCCTTTGC
GGGCAGCGATGAACACGAACGCTGGGTGCGCTTCTTCGCCCAGAAGCTTTTCATTTGCTACCTGATAGTC
TCCGGGCGTCTTATGACACAGAGGTCTCTGCTAGTTTGGGCCAGCGAAACGGGCTATCCCGGTCCGGTGG
AGGCAGTCTGTCGCGACATCCGCTCCATGTACGGCATACGAACGTATGCGGTCTCGGGTTATCTTCCGGC
TCCGTCCGAAGCGCAGCTGGCCTACCTTGGTGCGTTTAACAACAACGCGGTTTCAGATCCAGCACAGTGG
CGGCCGCTCGAGGGAGGCGGTGGAGCCGACTACAAGGACCACGACGGCGACTACAAGGACCACGACATCG
ACTACAAGGACGACGACGACAAGGGGCCCGTTTAAACCCGCTGATCAGCCTCGACTGTGCCTTCTAGTTG
CCAGCCATCTGTTGTTTGCCCCTCCCCCGTGCCTTCCTTGACCCTGGAAGGTGCCACTCCCACTGTCCTT
TCCTAATAAAATGAGGAAATTGCATCGCATTGTCTGAGTAGGTGTCATTCTATTCTGGGGGGTGGGGTGG
GGCAGGACAGCAAGGGGGAGGATTGGGAAGACAATAGCAGGCATGCTGGGGATGCGGTGGGCTCTATGGC
TTCTGAGGCGGAAAGAACCAGCTGGGGCTCTAGGGGGTATCCCC
[124 nt withheld, positions 2215-2338]
C
[91 nt withheld, positions 2340-2430]
A
[49 nt withheld, positions 2432-2480]
CCTTTGACGTTGGAGTCCACGTTCTTT
[37 nt withheld, positions 2508-2544]
ACCCTATCTCGGTCTATTCTTTTGATTTATAAGGGATTTTGCCGATTTCGGCCTATTGGTTAAAAAATGA
GCTGATTTAACAAAAATTTAACGCGAATTAATTCTGTGGAATGTGTGTCAGTTAGGGTGTGGAAAGTCCC
CAGGCTCCCCAGCAGGCAGAAGTATGCAAAGCATGCATCTCAATTAGTCAGCAACCAGGTGTGGAAAGTC
CCCAGGCTCCCCAGCAGGCAGAAGTATGCAAAGCATGCATCTCAATTAGTCAGCAACCATAGTCCCGCCC
CTAACTCCGCCCATCCCGCCCCTAACTCCGCCCAGTTCCGCCCATTCTCCGCCCCATGGCTGACTAATTT
TTTTTATTTATGCAGAGGCCGAGGCCGCCTCTGCCTCTGAGCTATTCCAGAAGTAGTGAGGAGGCTTTTT
TGGAGGCCTAGGCTTTTGCAAAAAGCTCCCGGGAGCTTGTATATCCATTTTCGGATCTGATCAGCACGTG
TTGACAATTAATCATCGGCATAGTATATCGGCATAGTATAATACGACAAGGTGAGGAACTAAACCATGGC
CAAGTTGACCAGTGCCGTTCCGGTGCTCACCGCGCGCGACGTCGCCGGAGCGGTCGAGTTCTGGACCGAC
CGGCTCGGGTTCTCCCGGGACTTCGTGGAGGACGACTTCGCCGGTGTGGTCCGGGACGACGTGACCCTGT
TCATCAGCGCGGTCCAGGACCAGGTGGTGCCGGACAACACCCTGGCCTGGGTGTGGGTGCGCGGCCTGGA
CGAGCTGTACGCCGAGTGGTCGGAGGTCGTGTCCACGAACTTCCGGGACGCCTCCGGGCCGGCCATGACC
GAGATCGGCGAGCAGCCGTGGGGGCGGGAGTTCGCCCTGCGCGACCCGGCCGGCAACTGCGTGCACTTCG
TGGCCGAGGAGCAGGACTGACACGTGCTACGAGATTTCGATTCCACCGCCGCCTTCTATGAAAGGTTGGG
CTTCGGAATCGTTTTCCGGGACGCCGGCTGGATGATCCTCCAGCGCGGGGATCTCATGCTGGAGTTCTTC
GCCCACCCCAACTTGTTTATTGCAGCTTATAATGGTTACAAATAAAGCAATAGCATCACAAATTTCACAA
ATAAAGCATTTTTTTCACTGCATTCTAGTTGTGGTTTGTCCAAACTCATCAATGTATCTTATCATGTCTG
TATACCGTCGACCTCTAGCTAGAGCTTGGCGTAATCATGGTCATAGCTGTTTCCTGTGTGAAATTGTTAT
CCGCTCACAATTCCACACAACATACGAGCCGGAAGCATAAAGTGTAAAGCCTGGGGTGCCTAATGAGTGA
GCTAACTCACATTAATTGCGTTGCGCTCACTGCCCGCTTTCCAGTCGGGAAACCTGTCGTGCCAGCTGCA
TTAATGAATCGGCCAACGCGCGGGGAGAGGCGGTTTGCGTATTGGGCGCTCTTCCGCTTCCTCGCTCACT
GACTCGCTGCGCTCGGTCGTTCGGCTGCGGCGAGCGGTATCAGCTCACTCAAAGGCGGTAATACGGTTAT
CCACAGAATCAGGGGATAACGCAGGAAAGAACATGTGAGCAAAAGGCCAGCAAAAGGCCAGGAACCGTAA
AAAGGCCGCGTTGCTGGCGTTTTTCCATAGGCTCCGCCCCCCTGACGAGCATCACAAAAATCGACGCTCA
AGTCAGAGGTGGCGAAACCCGACAGGACTATAAAGATACCAGGCGTTTCCCCCTGGAAGCTCCCTCGTGC
GCTCTCCTGTTCCGACCCTGCCGCTTACCGGATACCTGTCCGCCTTTCTCCCTTCGGGAAGCGTGGCGCT
TTCTCATAGCTCACGCTGTAGGTATCTCAGTTCGGTGTAGGTCGTTCGCTCCAAGCTGGGCTGTGTGCAC
GAACCCCCCGTTCAGCCCGACCGCTGCGCCTTATCCGGTAACTATCGTCTTGAGTCCAACCCGGTAAGAC
ACGACTTATCGCCACTGGCAGCAGCCACTGGTAACAGGATTAGCAGAGCGAGGTATGTAGGCGGTGCTAC
AGAGTTCTTGAAGTGGTGGCCTAACTACGGCTACACTAGAAGAACAGTATTTGGTATCTGCGCTCTGCTG
AAGCCAGTTACCTTCGGAAAAAGAGTTGGTAGCTCTTGATCCGGCAAACAAACCACCGCTGGTAGCGGTG
GTTTTTTTGTTTGCAAGCAGCAGATTACGCGCAGAAAAAAAGGATCTCAAGAAGATCCTTTGATCTTTTC
TACGGGGTCTGACGCTCAGTGGAACGAAAACTCACGTTAAGGGATTTTGGTCATGAGATTATCAAAAAGG
ATCTTCACCTAGATCCTTTTAAATTAAAAATGAAGTTTTAAATCAATCTAAAGTATATATGAGTAAACTT
GGTCTGACAGTTACCAATGCTTAATCAGTGAGGCACCTATCTCAGCGATCTGTCTATTTCGTTCATCCAT
AGTTGCCTGACTCCCCGTCGTGTAGATAACTACGATACGGGAGGGCTTACCATCTGGCCCCAGTGCTGCA
ATGATACCGCGAGACCCACGCTCACCGGCTCCAGATTTATCAGCAATAAACCAGCCAGCCGGAAGGGCCG
AGCGCAGAAGTGGTCCTGCAACTTTATCCGCCTCCATCCAGTCTATTAATTGTTGCCGGGAAGCTAGAGT
AAGTAGTTCGCCAGTTAATAGTTTGCGCAACGTTGTTGCCATTGCTACAGGCATCGTGGTGTCACGCTCG
TCGTTTGGTATGGCTTCATTCAGCTCCGGTTCCCAACGATCAAGGCGAGTTACATGATCCCCCATGTTGT
GCAAAAAAGCGGTTAGCTCCTTCGGTCCTCCGATCGTTGTCAGAAGTAAGTTGGCCGCAGTGTTATCACT
CATGGTTATGGCAGCACTGCATAATTCTCTTACTGTCATGCCATCCGTAAGATGCTTTTCTGTGACTGGT
GAGTACTCAACCAAGTCATTCTGAGAATAGTGTATGCGGCGACCGAGTTGCTCTTGCCCGGCGTCAATAC
GGGATAATACCGCGCCACATAGCAGAACTTTAAAAGTGCTCATCATTGGAAAACGTTCTTCGGGGCGAAA
ACTCTCAAGGATCTTACCGCTGTTGAGATCCAGTTCGATGTAACCCACTCGTGCACCCAACTGATCTTCA
GCATCTTTTACTTTCACCAGCGTTTCTGGGTGAGCAAAAACAGGAAGGCAAAATGCCGCAAAAAAGGGAA
TAAGGGCGACACGGAAATGTTGAATACTCATACTCTTCCTTTTTCAATATTATTGAAGCATTTATCAGGG
TTATTGTCTCATGAGCGGATACATATTTGAATGTATTTAGAAAAATAAACAAATAGGGGTTCCGCGCACA
TTTCCCCGAAAAGTGCCACCTGACGTC
